Addgene plasmid #149326: pDONR223 SARS-CoV-2 ORF8_nostop
Purpose: Gateway-compatible Entry vector, with insert of ORF8 gene's CDS from SARS-CoV-2 isolate Wuhan-Hu-1. Does not contain stop codon.
Depositing lab: Fritz Roth. Depositing organization: Sinai Health System. Publication: A Comprehensive, Flexible Collection of SARS-CoV-2 Coding Regions. Kim DK, Knapp JJ, Kuang D, Chawla A, Cassonnet P, Lee H, Sheykhkarimli D, Samavarchi-Tehrani P, Abdouni H, Rayhan A, Li R, Pogoutse O, Coyaud E, van der Werf S, Demeret C, Gingras AC, Taipale M, Raught B, Jacob Y, Roth FP. G3 (Bethesda). 2020 Aug 6. pii: g3.120.401554. doi: 10.1534/g3.120.401554. PubMed 32763951.
Backbone
  Vector backbone: pDONR223
  Backbone manufacturer: Rual et al, Genome Res. 14:2128-2135, 2004.
  Backbone size w/o insert (bp): 5005
  Vector type: Gateway-compatible Entry vector
Growth in bacteria
  Bacterial resistance: Spectinomycin, 50 μg/mL
  Growth temperature: 37°C
  Growth strain: DH5alpha
  Copy number: Unknown
Gene/Insert
  Gene/Insert name: ORF8
  Species: SARS-CoV-2 isolate Wuhan-Hu-1
  Insert size (bp): 363
  Mutation: Many synonymous changes due to codon optimization
  Entrez Gene: ORF8 (a.k.a. GU280_gp09)
  Cloning method: Gateway Cloning
  Sequencing primers: 5′ M13F; 3′ M13R
Resource information
  A portion of this plasmid was derived from a plasmid made by: Synthesized from GenScript
Terms and licenses: Academic/Nonprofit Terms; Industry Terms
How to cite: pDONR223 SARS-CoV-2 ORF8_nostop was a gift from Fritz Roth (Addgene plasmid # 149326 ; http://n2t.net/addgene:149326 ; RRID:Addgene_149326)
