[The description below was written by a language model from this plasmid's Addgene catalogue record and pLannotate feature annotations shown in this document.]
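Description:
pDONR223 SARS-CoV-2 ORF8_nostop is a Gateway-compatible entry clone built on the pDONR223 backbone and carrying the coding sequence of ORF8 from SARS-CoV-2 isolate Wuhan-Hu-1. It is a bacterial cloning plasmid with no annotated eukaryotic expression elements. It replicates in E. coli from a high-copy ColE1/pUC-type origin and is selected with spectinomycin through the aadA (SmR) aminoglycoside adenylyltransferase gene. This gene sits downstream of a fragment of the class 1 integron Pc promoter and a remnant of a gentamicin resistance gene. The sequenced plasmid is 3,153 nt, smaller than the listed 5,005 bp empty backbone. This is expected, because the BP reaction that creates an entry clone replaces the donor vector's counterselection cassette with the insert.

The 363 bp ORF8 insert was produced by gene synthesis and is codon-optimised, so it has many synonymous changes relative to the viral sequence. It is flanked by two attL recombination sites, annotated by the software as attL3 and attL2. These sites allow LR Clonase-mediated transfer of the open reading frame into attR-containing destination vectors. The stop codon has been omitted, so the ORF can be read through into C-terminal tags, reporters or fusion partners supplied by the destination vector. rrnB T1 and T2 terminators lie upstream of the cassette and insulate it from read-through transcription. A T7 promoter sits just beyond the second attL site, and short lacZα and lacI fragments are backbone remnants. The clone belongs to a collection of SARS-CoV-2 coding regions intended for flexible shuttling into expression systems. ORF8 itself is annotated as a modulator of the host immune response.
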