Features (pLannotate 1.2.2; 12 found; start..end, strand, type, name):
     34..61      -  terminator     rrnB T2 terminator: transcription terminator T2 from the E. coli rrnB gene
    193..236     +  terminator     rrnB T1 terminator: Escherichia coli rrnB; transcription terminator T1 from the E. coli rrnB gene
    283..319     -  CDS            lacZα (fragment): LacZα fragment of β-galactosidase; lacZ fragment
    336..431     +  protein_bind   attL3: mutant version of attL; recombination site for the Gateway® LR reaction LR Clonase™
    434..796     +  CDS            NS8_SARS2: Experimental evidence at protein level: Swiss-Prot protein existence level 1. Plays a role in modulating host immune response (PubMed:31986261). Binds to IL17RA receptor, leading to IL17 pathway activation and an increased secretion of pro-inflammatory factors. Contributes to cytokine storm during COVID-19 infection. From Severe acute respiratory syndrome coronavirus 2 (2019-nCoV) (SARS-CoV-2).
    798..897     -  protein_bind   attL2: mutant version of attL; recombination site for the Gateway® LR reaction LR Clonase™
    915..933     -  promoter       T7 promoter: promoter for bacteriophage T7 RNA polymerase
   1123..1146    +  promoter       Pc promoter (fragment): intI1 (promoter lies within the coding sequence); class 1 integron promoter
   1322..1378    +  CDS            GmR (fragment): gentamycin acetyltransferase; aacC1; confers resistance to gentamycin
   1385..2176    +  CDS            SmR: aminoglycoside adenylyltransferase (Murphy, 1985); aadA; confers resistance to spectinomycin and streptomycin
   2269..2857    +  rep_origin     ori: high-copy-number ColE1/pMB1/pBR322/pUC origin of replication
   3040..3132    +  CDS            lacI (fragment): lac repressor; lacI; The lac repressor binds to the lac operator to inhibit transcription in E. coli. This inhibition can be relieved by adding lactose or isopropyl-β-D-thiogalactopyranoside (IPTG).
>Addgene plasmid #149326 | pDONR223 SARS-CoV-2 ORF8_nostop | addgene full sequence | sequence record 296483 | Addgene NGS Result
TACCGCTAGCCAGGAAGAGTTTGTAGAAACGCAAAAAGGCCATCCGTCAGGATGGCCTTCTGCTTAGTTT
GATGCCTGGCAGTTTATGGCGGGCGTCCTGCCCGCCACCCTCCGGGCCGTTGCTTCACAACGTTCAAATC
CGCTCCCGGCGGATTTGTCCTACTCAGGAGAGCGTTCACCGACAAACAACAGATAAAACGAAAGGCCCAG
TCTTCCGACTGAGCCTTTCGTTTTATTTGATGCCTGGCAGTTCCCTACTCTCGCGTTAACGCTAGCATGG
ATGTTTTCCCAGTCACGACGTTGTAAAACGACGGCCAGTCTTAAGCTCGGGCCCCAAATAATGATTTTAT
TTTGACTGATAGTGACCTGTTCGTTGCAACAAATTGATGAGCAATGCTTTTTTATAATGCCAACTTTGTA
CAAAAAAGTTGGCATGAAGTTCCTGGTGTTCCTGGGTATCATCACCACCGTGGCCGCTTTCCACCAGGAG
TGCTCTCTGCAGAGCTGCACCCAGCACCAGCCATACGTGGTGGATGACCCATGCCCTATCCACTTCTACA
GCAAGTGGTACATCAGAGTGGGAGCTAGGAAGTCCGCTCCTCTGATCGAGCTGTGCGTGGACGAAGCCGG
CAGCAAGTCCCCAATCCAGTACATCGACATCGGAAACTACACCGTGTCTTGCCTGCCATTCACCATCAAC
TGCCAGGAACCCAAGCTGGGCTCCCTGGTGGTGAGATGCTCTTTCTACGAGGACTTCCTGGAATACCACG
ACGTGCGTGTGGTGCTGGACTTCATCTACCCAACTTTCTTGTACAAAGTTGGCATTATAAGAAAGCATTG
CTTATCAATTTGTTGCAACGAACAGGTCACTATCAGTCAAAATAAAATCATTATTTGCCATCCAGCTGAT
ATCCCCTATAGTGAGTCGTATTACATGGTCATAGCTGTTTCCTGGCAGCTCTGGCCCGTGTCTCAAAATC
TCTGATGTTACATTGCACAAGATAAAAATATATCATCATGCCTCCTCTAGACCAGCCAGGACAGAAATGC
CTCGACTTCGCTGCTACCCAAGGTTGCCGGGTGACGCACACCGTGGAAACGGATGAAGGCACGAACCCAG
TGGACATAAGCCTGTTCGGTTCGTAAGCTGTAATGCAAGTAGCGTATGCGCTCACGCAACTGGTCCAGAA
CCTTGACCGAACGCAGCGGTGGTAACGGCGCAGTGGCGGTTTTCATGGCTTGTTATGACTGTTTTTTTGG
GGTACAGTCTATGCCTCGGGCATCCAAGCAGCAAGCGCGTTACGCCGTGGGTCGATGTTTGATGTTATGG
AGCAGCAACGATGTTACGCAGCAGGGCAGTCGCCCTAAAACAAAGTTAAACATTATGAGGGAAGCGGTGA
TCGCCGAAGTATCGACTCAACTATCAGAGGTAGTTGGCGTCATCGAGCGCCATCTCGAACCGACGTTGCT
GGCCGTACATTTGTACGGCTCCGCAGTGGATGGCGGCCTGAAGCCACACAGTGATATTGATTTGCTGGTT
ACGGTGACCGTAAGGCTTGATGAAACAACGCGGCGAGCTTTGATCAACGACCTTTTGGAAACTTCGGCTT
CCCCTGGAGAGAGCGAGATTCTCCGCGCTGTAGAAGTCACCATTGTTGTGCACGACGACATCATTCCGTG
GCGTTATCCAGCTAAGCGCGAACTGCAATTTGGAGAATGGCAGCGCAATGACATTCTTGCAGGTATCTTC
GAGCCAGCCACGATCGACATTGATCTGGCTATCTTGCTGACAAAAGCAAGAGAACATAGCGTTGCCTTGG
TAGGTCCAGCGGCGGAGGAACTCTTTGATCCGGTTCCTGAACAGGATCTATTTGAGGCGCTAAATGAAAC
CTTAACGCTATGGAACTCGCCGCCCGACTGGGCTGGCGATGAGCGAAATGTAGTGCTTACGTTGTCCCGC
ATTTGGTACAGCGCAGTAACCGGCAAAATCGCGCCGAAGGATGTCGCTGCCGACTGGGCAATGGAGCGCC
TGCCGGCCCAGTATCAGCCCGTCATACTTGAAGCTAGACAGGCTTATCTTGGACAAGAAGAAGATCGCTT
GGCCTCGCGCGCAGATCAGTTGGAAGAATTTGTCCACTACGTGAAAGGCGAGATCACCAAGGTAGTCGGC
AAATAACCCTCGAGCCACCCATGACCAAAATCCCTTAACGTGAGTTACGCGTCGTTCCACTGAGCGTCAG
ACCCCGTAGAAAAGATCAAAGGATCTTCTTGAGATCCTTTTTTTCTGCGCGTAATCTGCTGCTTGCAAAC
AAAAAAACCACCGCTACCAGCGGTGGTTTGTTTGCCGGATCAAGAGCTACCAACTCTTTTTCCGAAGGTA
ACTGGCTTCAGCAGAGCGCAGATACCAAATACTGTTCTTCTAGTGTAGCCGTAGTTAGGCCACCACTTCA
AGAACTCTGTAGCACCGCCTACATACCTCGCTCTGCTAATCCTGTTACCAGTGGCTGCTGCCAGTGGCGA
TAAGTCGTGTCTTACCGGGTTGGACTCAAGACGATAGTTACCGGATAAGGCGCAGCGGTCGGGCTGAACG
GGGGGTTCGTGCACACAGCCCAGCTTGGAGCGAACGACCTACACCGAACTGAGATACCTACAGCGTGAGC
TATGAGAAAGCGCCACGCTTCCCGAAGGGAGAAAGGCGGACAGGTATCCGGTAAGCGGCAGGGTCGGAAC
AGGAGAGCGCACGAGGGAGCTTCCAGGGGGAAACGCCTGGTATCTTTATAGTCCTGTCGGGTTTCGCCAC
CTCTGACTTGAGCGTCGATTTTTGTGATGCTCGTCAGGGGGGCGGAGCCTATGGAAAAACGCCAGCAACG
CGGCCTTTTTACGGTTCCTGGCCTTTTGCTGGCCTTTTGCTCACATGTTCTTTCCTGCGTTATCCCCTGA
TTCTGTGGATAACCGTATTACCGCCTTTGAGTGAGCTGATACCGCTCGCCGCAGCCGAACGACCGAGCGC
AGCGAGTCAGTGAGCGAGGAAGCGGAAGAGCGCCCAATACGCAAACCGCCTCTCCCCGCGCGTTGGCCGA
TTCATTAATGCAGCTGGCACGACAGGTTTCCCGACTGGAAAGCGGGCAGTGAGCGCAACGCAATTAATAC
GCG
