>Addgene plasmid #149326 | pDONR223 SARS-CoV-2 ORF8_nostop | depositor partial sequence | sequence record 291933 | Inserted CDS without stop codon
ATGAAGTTCCTGGTGTTCCTGGGTATCATCACCACCGTGGCCGCTTTCCACCAGGAGTGCTCTCTGCAGA
GCTGCACCCAGCACCAGCCATACGTGGTGGATGACCCATGCCCTATCCACTTCTACAGCAAGTGGTACAT
CAGAGTGGGAGCTAGGAAGTCCGCTCCTCTGATCGAGCTGTGCGTGGACGAAGCCGGCAGCAAGTCCCCA
ATCCAGTACATCGACATCGGAAACTACACCGTGTCTTGCCTGCCATTCACCATCAACTGCCAGGAACCCA
AGCTGGGCTCCCTGGTGGTGAGATGCTCTTTCTACGAGGACTTCCTGGAATACCACGACGTGCGTGTGGT
GCTGGACTTCATC
